>Addgene plasmid #25962 | pMBD-Gate6 | depositor full sequence | sequence record 12183 | Author sequence
TCAATATTGGCCATTAGCCATATTATTCATTGGTTATATAGCATAAATCAATATTGGCTATTGGCCATTG
CATACGTTGTATCTATATCATAATATGTACATTTATATTGGCTCATGTCCAATATGACCGCCATGTTGGC
ATTGATTATTGACTAGTTATTAATAGTAATCAATTACGGGGTCATTAGTTCATAGCCCATATATGGAGTT
CCGCGTTACATAACTTACGGTAAATGGCCCGCCTGGCTGACCGCCCAACGACCCCCGCCCATTGACGTCA
ATAATGACGTATGTTCCCATAGTAACGCCAATAGGGACTTTCCATTGACGTCAATGGGTGGAGTATTTAC
GGTAAACTGCCCACTTGGCAGTACATCAAGTGTATCATATGCCAAGTCCGCCCCCTATTGACGTCAATGA
CGGTAAATGGCCCGCCTGGCATTATGCCCAGTACATGACCTTACGGGACTTTCCTACTTGGCAGTACATC
TACGTATTAGTCATCGCTATTACCATGGTGATGCGGTTTTGGCAGTACACCAATGGGCGTGGATAGCGGT
TTGACTCACGGGGATTTCCAAGTCTCCACCCCATTGACGTCAATGGGAGTTTGTTTTGGCACCAAAATCA
ACGGGACTTTCCAAAATGTCGTAACAACTGCGATCGCCCGCCCCGTTGACGCAAATGGGCGGTAGGCGTG
TACGGTGGGAGGTCTATATAAGCAGAGCTCGTTTAGTGAACCGTCAGATCACTAGAAGCTTTATTGCGGT
AGTTTATCACAGTTAAATTGCTAACGCAGTCAGTGCTTCTGACACAACAGTCTCGAACTTAAGCTGCAGT
GACTCTCTTAAGGTAGCCTTGCAGAAGTTGGTCGTGAGGCACTGGGCAGGTAAGTATCAAGGTTACAAGA
CAGGTTTAAGGAGACCAATAGAAACTGGGCTTGTCGAGACAGAGAAGACTCTTGCGTTTCTGATAGGCAC
CTATTGGTCTTACTGACATCCACTTTGCCTTTCTCTCCACAGGTGTCCACTCCCAGTTCAATTACAGCTC
TTAAGGCTAGAGTACTTAATACGACTCACTATAGGCTAGCCAGCTTGAAGCAAGCCTCCTGAAAGATGAA
GCTACTGTCTTCTATCGAACAAGCATGCGATATTTGCCGACTTAAAAAGCTCAAGTGCTCCAAAGAAAAA
CCGAAGTGCGCCAAGTGTCTGAAGAACAACTGGGAGTGTCGCTACTCTCCCAAAACCAAAAGGTCTCCGC
TGACTAGGGCACATCTGACAGAAGTGGAATCAAGGCTAGAAAGACTGGAACAGCTATTTCTACTGATTTT
TCCTCGAGAAGACCTTGACATGATTTTGAAAATGGATTCTTTACAGGATATAAAAGCATTGTTAACAGGA
TTATTTGTACAAGATAATGTGAATAAAGATGCCGTCACAGATAGATTGGCTTCAGTGGAGACTGATATGC
CTCTAACATTGAGACAGCATAGAATAAGTGCGACATCATCATCGGAAGAGAGTAGTAACAAAGGTCAAAG
ACAGTTGACTGTATCGCCGGAATTCCCGGGGATCCGTCGACTTGACGCGTTGATATCGAACCACTTTGTA
CAAGAAAGCTGAACGAGAAACGTAAAATGATATAAATATCAATATATTAAATTAGATTTTGCATAAAAAA
CAGACTACATAATACTGTAAAACACAACATATCCAGTCACTATGGTCGACCTGCAGACTGGCTGTGTATA
AGGGAGCCTGACATTTATATTCCCCAGAACATCAGGTTAATGGCGTTTTTGATGTCATTTTCGCGGTGGC
TGAGATCAGCCACTTCTTCCCCGATAACGGAGACCGGCACACTGGCCATATCGGTGGTCATCATGCGCCA
GCTTTCATCCCCGATATGCACCACCGGGTAAAGTTCACGGGGGACTTTATCTGACAGCAGACGTGCACTG
GCCAGGGGGATCACCATCCGTCGCCCGGGCGTGTCAATAATATCACTCTGTACATCCACAAACAGACGAT
AACGGCTCTCTCTTTTATAGGTGTAAACCTTAAACTGCATTTCACCAGCCCCTGTTCTCGTCAGCAAAAG
AGCCGTTCATTTCAATAAACCGGGCGACCTCAGCCATCCCTTCCTGATTTTCCGCTTTCCAGCGTTCGGC
ACGCAGACGACGGGCTTCATTCTGCATGGTTGTGCTTACCAGACCGGAGATATTGACATCATATATGCCT
TGAGCAACTGATAGCTGTCGCTGTCAACTGTCACTGTAATACGCTGCTTCATAGCATACCTCTTTTTGAC
ATACTTCGGGTATACATATCAGTATATATTCTTATACCGCAAAAATCAGCGCGCAAATACGCATACTGTT
ATCTGGCTTTTAGTAAGCCGGATCCTCTAGATTACGCCCCGCCTGCCACTCATCGCAGTACTGTTGTAAT
TCATTAAGCATTCTGCCGACATGGAAGCCATCACAAACGGCATGATGAACCTGAATCGCCAGCGGCATCA
GCACCTTGTCGCCTTGCGTATAATATTTGCCCATGGTGAAAACGGGGGCGAAGAAGTTGTCCATATTGGC
CACGTTTAAATCAAAACTGGTGAAACTCACCCAGGGATTGGCTGAGACGAAAAACATATTCTCAATAAAC
CCTTTAGGGAAATAGGCCAGGTTTTCACCGTAACACGCCACATCTTGCGAATATATGTGTAGAAACTGCC
GGAAATCGTCGTGGTATTCACTCCAGAGCGATGAAAACGTTTCAGTTTGCTCATGGAAAACGGTGTAACA
AGGGTGAACACTATCCCATATCACCAGCTCACCGTCTTTCATTGCCATACGGAATTCCGGATGAGCATTC
ATCAGGCGGGCAAGAATGTGAATAAAGGCCGGATAAAACTTGTGCTTATTTTTCTTTACGGTCTTTAAAA
AGGCCGTAATATCCAGCTGAACGGTCTGGTTATAGGTACATTGAGCAACTGACTGAAATGCCTCAAAATG
TTCTTTACGATGCCATTGGGATATATCAACGGTGGTATATCCAGTGATTTTTTTCTCCATTTTAGCTTCC
TTAGCTCCTGAAAATCTCGACGGATCCTAACTCAAAATCCACACATTATACGAGCCGGAAGCATAAAGTG
TAAAGCCTGGGGTGCCTAATGCGGCCGCCATAGTGACTGGATATGTTGTGTTTTACAGTATTATGTAGTC
TGTTTTTTATGCAAAATCTAATTTAATATATTGATATTTATATCATTTTACGTTTCTCGTTCAGCTTTTT
TGTACAAACTTGTTTGATATCATCTAGAGCGGCCGCAGGTACCTGAATAACTAAGGCCGCTTCCCTTTAG
TGAGGGTTAATGCTTCGAGCAGACATGATAAGATACATTGATGAGTTTGGACAAACCACAACTAGAATGC
AGTGAAAAAAATGCTTTATTTGTGAAATTTGTGATGCTATTGCTTTATTTGTAACCATTATAAGCTGCAA
TAAACAAGTTAACAACAACAATTGCATTCATTTTATGTTTCAGGTTCAGGGGGAGATGTGGGAGGTTTTT
TAAAGCAAGTAAAACCTCTACAAATGTGGTAAAATCCGATAAGGATCGATCCGGGCTGGCGTAATAGCGA
AGAGGCCCGCACCGATCGCCCTTCCCAACAGTTGCGCAGCCTGAATGGCGAATGG
[114 nt withheld, positions 3696-3809]
ACGCCACGTTC
[91 nt withheld, positions 3821-3911]
A
[49 nt withheld, positions 3913-3961]
CCTTTGACGTTGGAGTCCACGTTCTTT
[37 nt withheld, positions 3989-4025]
ACCCTATCTCGGTCTATTCTTTTGATTTATAAGGGATTTTGCCGATTTCGGCCTATTGGTTAAAAAATGA
GCTGATTTAACAAAAATTTAACGCGAATTTTAACAAAATATTAACGCTTACAATTTCCTGATGCGGTATT
TTCTCCTTACGCATCTGTGCGGTATTTCACACCGCATACGCGGATCTTCCGTACCTTCTGAGGCGGAAAG
AACCAGCTGTGGAATGTGTGTCAGTTAGGGTGTGGAAAGTCCCCAGGCTCCCCAGCAGGCAGAAGTATGC
AAAGCATGCATCTCAATTAGTCAGCAACCAGGTGTGGAAAGTCCCCAGGCTCCCCAGCAGGCAGAAGTAT
GCAAAGCATGCATCTCAATTAGTCAGCAACCATAGTCCCGCCCCTAACTCCGCCCATCCCGCCCCTAACT
CCGCCCAGTTCCGCCCATTCTCCGCCCCATGGCTGACTAATTTTTTTTATTTATGCAGAGGCCGAGGCCG
CCTCGGCCTCTGAGCTATTCCAGAAGTAGTGAGGAGGCTTTTTTGGAGGCCTAGGCTTTTGCAAAAAGCT
TGATTCTTCTGACACAACAGTCTCGAACTTAAGGCTAGAATTCTGGCTACAGGTAAGCGCCCCTAAAATC
CCTTTGGGCACAATGTGTCCTGAGGGGAGAGGCAGCGACCTGTAGATGGGACGGGGGCACTAACCCTCAG
GTTTGGGGCTTCTGAATGTGAGTATCGCCATGTAAGCCCAGTATTTGGCCAATCTCAGAAAGCTCCTGGT
CCCTGGAGGGATGGAGAGAGAAAAACAAACAGCTCCTGGAGCAGGGAGAGTGCTGGCCTCTTGCTCTCCG
GCTCCCTCTGTTGCCCTCTGGTTTCTCCCCAGGCTCCCGGACGTCCTCTAGCCACCATGACTTCGAAAGT
TTATGATCCAGAACAAAGGAAACGGATGATAACTGGTCCGCAGTGGTGGGCCAGATGTAAACAAATGAAT
GTTCTTGATTCATTTATTAATTATTATGATTCAGAAAAACATGCAGAAAATGCTGTTATTTTTTTACATG
GTAACGCGGCCTCTTCTTATTTATGGCGACATGTTGTGCCACATATTGAGCCAGTAGCGCGGTGTATTAT
ACCAGACCTTATTGGTATGGGCAAATCAGGCAAATCTGGTAATGGTTCTTATAGGTTACTTGATCATTAC
AAATATCTTACTGCATGGTTTGAACTTCTTAATTTACCAAAGAAGATCATTTTTGTCGGCCATGATTGGG
GTGCTTGTTTGGCATTTCATTATAGCTATGAGCATCAAGATAAGATCAAAGCAATAGTTCACGCTGAAAG
TGTAGTAGATGTGATTGAATCATGGGATGAATGGCCTGATATTGAAGAAGATATTGCGTTGATCAAATCT
GAAGAAGGAGAAAAAATGGTTTTGGAGAATAACTTCTTCGTGGAAACCATGTTGCCATCAAAAATCATGA
GAAAGTTAGAACCAGAAGAATTTGCAGCATATCTTGAACCATTCAAAGAGAAAGGTGAAGTTCGTCGTCC
AACATTATCATGGCCTCGTGAAATCCCGTTAGTAAAAGGTGGTAAACCTGACGTTGTACAAATTGTTAGG
AATTATAATGCTTATCTACGTGCAAGTGATGATTTACCAAAAATGTTTATTGAATCGGACCCAGGATTCT
TTTCCAATGCTATTGTTGAAGGTGCCAAGAAGTTTCCTAATACTGAATTTGTCAAAGTAAAAGGTCTTCA
TTTTTCGCAAGAAGATGCACCTGATGAAATGGGAAAATATATCAAATCGTTCGTTGAGCGAGTTCTCAAA
AATGAACAATAATTCTAGCCCTGAATAAGTGATAATAAGCGGATGAATGGCAGAAATTCGTCGAAGCGCA
ATAAAATATCTTTATTTTCATTACATCTGTGTGTTGGTTTTTTGTGTGAATCGATAGCGATAAGGATCGG
AAGATCCGCGTATGGTGCACTCTCAGTACAATCTGCTCTGATGCCGCATAGTTAAGCCAGCCCCGACACC
CGCCAACACCCGCTGACGCGCCCTGACGGGCTTGTCTGCTCCCGGCATCCGCTTACAGACAAGCTGTGAC
CGTCTCCGGGAGCTGCATGTGTCAGAGGTTTTCACCGTCATCACCGAAACGCGCGAGACGAAAGGGCCTC
GTGATACGCCTATTTTTATAGGTTAATGTCATGATAATAATGGTTTCTTAGACGTCAGGTGGCACTTTTC
GGGGAAATGTGCGCGGAACCCCTATTTGTTTATTTTTCTAAATACATTCAAATATGTATCCGCTCATGAG
ACAATAACCCTGATAAATGCTTCAATAATATTGAAAAAGGAAGAGTATGAGTATTCAACATTTCCGTGTC
GCCCTTATTCCCTTTTTTGCGGCATTTTGCCTTCCTGTTTTTGCTCACCCAGAAACGCTGGTGAAAGTAA
AAGATGCTGAAGATCAGTTGGGTGCACGAGTGGGTTACATCGAACTGGATCTCAACAGCGGTAAGATCCT
TGAGAGTTTTCGCCCCGAAGAACGTTTTCCAATGATGAGCACTTTTAAAGTTCTGCTATGTGGCGCGGTA
TTATCCCGTGTTGACGCCGGGCAAGAGCAACTCGGTCGCCGCATACACTATTCTCAGAATGACTTGGTTG
AGTACTCACCAGTCACAGAAAAGCATCTTACGGATGGCATGACAGTAAGAGAATTATGCAGTGCTGCCAT
AACCATGAGTGATAACACTGCGGCCAACTTACTTCTGACAACGATCGGAGGACCGAAGGAGCTAACCGCT
TTTTTGCACAACATGGGGGATCATGTAACTCGCCTTGATCGTTGGGAACCGGAGCTGAATGAAGCCATAC
CAAACGACGAGCGTGACACCACGATGCCTGTAGCAATGGCAACAACGTTGCGCAAACTATTAACTGGCGA
ACTACTTACTCTAGCTTCCCGGCAACAATTAATAGACTGGATGGAGGCGGATAAAGTTGCAGGACCACTT
CTGCGCTCGGCCCTTCCGGCTGGCTGGTTTATTGCTGATAAATCTGGAGCCGGTGAGCGTGGGTCTCGCG
GTATCATTGCAGCACTGGGGCCAGATGGTAAGCCCTCCCGTATCGTAGTTATCTACACGACGGGGAGTCA
GGCAACTATGGATGAACGAAATAGACAGATCGCTGAGATAGGTGCCTCACTGATTAAGCATTGGTAACTG
TCAGACCAAGTTTACTCATATATACTTTAGATTGATTTAAAACTTCATTTTTAATTTAAAAGGATCTAGG
TGAAGATCCTTTTTGATAATCTCATGACCAAAATCCCTTAACGTGAGTTTTCGTTCCACTGAGCGTCAGA
CCCCGTAGAAAAGATCAAAGGATCTTCTTGAGATCCTTTTTTTCTGCGCGTAATCTGCTGCTTGCAAACA
AAAAAACCACCGCTACCAGCGGTGGTTTGTTTGCCGGATCAAGAGCTACCAACTCTTTTTCCGAAGGTAA
CTGGCTTCAGCAGAGCGCAGATACCAAATACTGTTCTTCTAGTGTAGCCGTAGTTAGGCCACCACTTCAA
GAACTCTGTAGCACCGCCTACATACCTCGCTCTGCTAATCCTGTTACCAGTGGCTGCTGCCAGTGGCGAT
AAGTCGTGTCTTACCGGGTTGGACTCAAGACGATAGTTACCGGATAAGGCGCAGCGGTCGGGCTGAACGG
GGGGTTCGTGCACACAGCCCAGCTTGGAGCGAACGACCTACACCGAACTGAGATACCTACAGCGTGAGCT
ATGAGAAAGCGCCACGCTTCCCGAAGGGAGAAAGGCGGACAGGTATCCGGTAAGCGGCAGGGTCGGAACA
GGAGAGCGCACGAGGGAGCTTCCAGGGGGAAACGCCTGGTATCTTTATAGTCCTGTCGGGTTTCGCCACC
TCTGACTTGAGCGTCGATTTTTGTGATGCTCGTCAGGGGGGCGGAGCCTATGGAAAAACGCCAGCAACGC
GGCCTTTTTACGGTTCCTGGCCTTTTGCTGGCCTTTTGCTCACATGGCTCGACAGATCT
Features (pLannotate 1.2.2; 27 found; start..end, strand, type, name):
    140..517     +  enhancer       CMV enhancer: human cytomegalovirus immediate early enhancer
    518..729     +  promoter       CMV promoter: human cytomegalovirus (CMV) immediate early promoter
    890..1022    +  intron         chimeric intron: chimera between introns from human β-globin and immunoglobulin heavy chain genes
   1067..1085    +  promoter       T7 promoter: promoter for bacteriophage T7 RNA polymerase
   1116..1556    +  CDS            GAL4 DNA binding domain: DNA binding domain of the GAL4 transcriptional activator; Saccharomyces cerevisiae GAL4 (truncated)
   1600..1724    +  protein_bind   attR2: mutant version of attR; recombination site for the Gateway® LR reaction LR Clonase™
   1765..2070    -  CDS            ccdB: CcdB, a bacterial toxin that poisons DNA gyrase; ccdB; Plasmids containing the ccdB gene cannot be propagated in standard E. coli strains.
   2075..2233    -  CDS            ccdA (fragment): CCDA_ECO57 - Also known as H, letA. Experimental evidence at protein level: Swiss-Prot protein existence level 1. Antitoxin component of a type II toxin-antitoxin (TA) system which inhibits the post-segregational killing (PSK) of plasmid-free cells, also referred to as a plasmid addiction system. Binds to and blocks the activity of CcdB; will also remove bound CcdB protein from the CcdB-GyrA complex by forming a CcdA-CcdB complex, a process termed rejuvenation. Functions as a transcriptional corepressor for the ccdAB operon, repression also requires CcdB (By similarity). From Escherichia coli
   2390..3070    -  CDS            CmR: chloramphenicol acetyltransferase confers resistance to chloramphenicol
   3071..3100    -  promoter       cat promoter (fragment): promoter of the E. coli cat gene encoding chloramphenicol acetyltransferase
   3124..3154    -  promoter       lac UV5 promoter: E. coli lac promoter with an "up" mutation
   3179..3303    -  protein_bind   attR1: mutant version of attR; recombination site for the Gateway® LR reaction LR Clonase™
   3354..3371    -  promoter       T3 promoter (fragment): promoter for bacteriophage T3 RNA polymerase
   3389..3510    -  polyA_signal   SV40 poly(A) signal: SV40 polyadenylation signal
   3533..3601    -  CDS            large T antigen (fragment): large T antigen from SV40 (simian virus 40)
   3625..3692    +  CDS            lacZα (fragment): LacZα fragment of β-galactosidase; lacZ fragment
   3696..4151    +  rep_origin     f1 ori (sequence partly withheld): f1 bacteriophage origin of replication; arrow indicates direction of (+) strand synthesis
   4152..4203    -  misc_feature   bom (fragment): basis of mobility region from pBR322
   4223..4580    +  promoter       SV40 promoter: SV40 enhancer and early promoter
   4895..4911    +  sig_peptide    hGH signal sequence (fragment): human growth hormone signal sequence
   4922..5857    +  CDS            Rluc: luciferase from the anthozoan coelenterate Renilla reniformis (sea pansy)
   5915..5963    +  polyA_signal   poly(A) signal: synthetic polyadenylation signal
   5991..6045    -  misc_feature   bom (fragment): basis of mobility region from pBR322
   6147..6182    -  CDS            rop (fragment): Rop protein, which maintains plasmids at low copy number; rop
   6277..6381    +  promoter       AmpR promoter: bla
   6382..7242    +  CDS            AmpR: β-lactamase; bla; confers resistance to ampicillin, carbenicillin, and related antibiotics
   7413..8001    +  rep_origin     ori: high-copy-number ColE1/pMB1/pBR322/pUC origin of replication
