[The description below was written by a language model from this plasmid's Addgene catalogue record and pLannotate feature annotations shown in this document.]
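Description:
pMBD-Gate6 is a Gateway destination vector for mammalian two-hybrid assays, built on Promega's pBIND mammalian expression backbone. It was made by inserting a roughly 1.7 kb Gateway recombination cassette into an EcoRV site downstream of the GAL4 DNA-binding domain, so the record lists no gene insert. The full plasmid is about 8.1 kb. It replicates in E. coli from a high-copy ColE1/pUC-type origin, carries an f1 origin, and is selected with ampicillin (backbone bla gene) and chloramphenicol (CmR gene within the cassette). Because the cassette also encodes the gyrase toxin CcdB, the empty vector must be maintained in a ccdB-tolerant strain.

The expression unit consists of the CMV immediate-early enhancer and promoter, a chimeric β-globin/immunoglobulin intron, a T7 promoter, and the GAL4 DNA-binding domain coding sequence, followed by the attR-flanked cassette and an SV40 polyadenylation signal. In the annotated sequence the cassette lies with attR2 nearest GAL4 and attR1 distal, with ccdB and CmR on the opposite strand. This is presumably one of several orientation or frame variants in the series, though the record does not explain the "6" designation. An LR reaction with an entry clone replaces ccdB and CmR with an open reading frame of interest, producing an N-terminal GAL4 DNA-binding domain fusion ("bait"), and ccdB counter-selects unrecombined vector in standard strains. A separate SV40 promoter-driven Renilla luciferase cassette with a synthetic poly(A) signal provides an internal control for normalising transfection efficiency. According to the associated publication title, the vector belongs to a coupled yeast and mammalian two-hybrid recombinational cloning system designed to be reading-frame independent.
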