Addgene plasmid #25962: pMBD-Gate6
Depositing lab: Kamil Onder. Depositing organization: University of Salzburg. Publication: Coupled yeast 2-hybrid-mammalian 2-hybrid reading-frame-independent and site-specific recombinational cloning vector system. Maier CJ, Maier RH, Hintner H, Bauer JW, Onder K. Assay Drug Dev Technol. 2010 Oct;8(5):625-9. doi: 10.1089/adt.2009.0266. Epub 2010 Jun 1. PubMed 20515414.
Backbone
  Vector backbone: pBIND
  Backbone manufacturer: Promega
  Backbone size w/o insert (bp): 6360
  Vector type: Mammalian Expression
Growth in bacteria
  Bacterial resistance: Chloramphenicol and Ampicillin, 25 & 100 μg/mL
  Growth temperature: 37°C
  Growth strain: ccdB Survival
  Growth instructions: Strain (ccdB Survival Strain): F- mcrA Δ(mrr-hsdRMS-mcrBC) Φ80lacZΔM15 ΔlacX74 recA1 araΔ139 Δ(ara-leu)7697 galU galK rpsL (StrR) endA1 nupG fhuA::IS2 ; Growth condition: 37°C
  Copy number: Unknown
Gene/Insert
  Gene/Insert name: None
  Insert size (bp): 1713
  Tag / fusion protein: GAL4 Fusion Protein (N terminal on backbone)
  Cloning method: Restriction Enzyme; 5′ cloning site EcoRV (not destroyed); 3′ cloning site EcoRV (not destroyed)
  Sequencing primers: 5′ TGCCGTCACAGATAGATTGG
Terms and licenses: Academic/Nonprofit Terms; Industry Terms: Not Available to Industry
How to cite: pMBD-Gate6 was a gift from Kamil Onder (Addgene plasmid # 25962 ; http://n2t.net/addgene:25962 ; RRID:Addgene_25962)
