>Addgene plasmid #25962 | pMBD-Gate6 | addgene partial sequence | sequence record 67056 | chim-int-F 5'-TCTTACTGACATCCACTTTGCC-3'
GGTGTCCACTCCCAGTTCAATTACAGCTCTTAAGGCTAGAGTACTTAATACGACTCACTATAGGCTAGCC
AGCTTGAAGCAAGCCTCCTGAAAGATGAAGCTACTGTCTTCTATCGAACAAGCATGCGATATTTGCCGAC
TTAAAAAGCTCAAGTGCTCCAAAGAAAAACCGAAGTGCGCCAAGTGTCTGAAGAACAACTGGGAGTGTCG
CTACTCTCCCAAAACCAAAAGGTCTCCGCTGACTAGGGCACATCTGACAGAAGTGGAATCAAGGCTAGAA
AGACTGGAACAGCTATTTCTACTGATTTTTCCTCGAGAAGACCTTGACATGATTTTGAAAATGGATTCTT
TACAGGATATAAAAGCATTGTTAACAGGATTATTTGTACAAGATAATGTGAATAAAGATGCCGTCACAGA
TAGATTGGCTTCAGTGGAGACTGATATGCCTCTAACATTGAGACAGCATAGAATAAGTGCGACATCATCA
TCGGAAGAGAGTAGTAACAAAGGTCAAAGACAGTTGACTGTATCGCCGGAATTCCCGGGGATCCGTCGAC
TTGACGCGTTGATATCGAACCACTTTGTACAAGAAAGCTGAACGAGAAACGTAAAATGATATAAATATCA
ATATATTAAATTAGATTTTGCATAAAAAACAGACTACATAATACTGTAAAACACAACATATCCAGTCACT
ATGGTCGACCTGCAGACTGGCTGTGTATAAGGGAGCCTGACATTTATATTCCCCAGAACATCAGGTTAAT
GGCGTTTTTGATGTCATTTTCGCGGTGGCTGAGATCAGCCACTTCTTCCCCGATAACGGAGACCGGCACA
CTGGCCATATCGGTGGTCATCATGCGCCAGCTTTCATCCCCGATATGCACCACCGGGTAAAGTTCACGGG
GGACTT
