>Addgene plasmid #25962 | pMBD-Gate6 | addgene partial sequence | sequence record 67057 | Gal4_N_term
TCGCCGGAATTCCCGGGGATCCGTCGACTTGACGCGTTGATATCGAACCACTTTGTACAAGAAAGCTGAA
CGAGAAACGTAAAATGATATAAATATCAATATATTAAATTAGATTTTGCATAAAAAACAGACTACATAAT
ACTGTAAAACACAACATATCCAGTCACTATGGTCGACCTGCAGACTGGCTGTGTATAAGGGAGCCTGACA
TTTATATTCCCCAGAACATCAGGTTAATGGCGTTTTTGATGTCATTTTCGCGGTGGCTGAGATCAGCCAC
TTCTTCCCCGATAACGGAGACCGGCACACTGGCCATATCGGTGGTCATCATGCGCCAGCTTTCATCCCCG
ATATGCACCACCGGGTAAAGTTCACGGGGGACTTTATCTGACAGCAGACGTGCACTGGCCAGGGGGATCA
CCATCCGTCGCCCGGGCGTGTCAATAATATCACTCTGTACATCCACAAACAGACGATAACGGCTCTCTCT
TTTATAGGTGTAAACCTTAAACTGCATTTCACCAGCCCCTGTTCTCGTCAGCAAAAGAGCCGTTCATTTC
AATAAACCGGGCGACCTCAGCCATCCCTTCCTGATTTTCCGCTTTCCAGCGTTCGGCACGCAGACGACGG
GCTTCATTCTGCATGGTTGTGCTTACCAGACCGGAGATATTGACATCATATATGCCTTGAGCAACTGATA
GCTGTCGCTGTCAACTGTCACTGTAATACGCTGCTTCATAGCATACCTCTTTTTGACATACTTCGGGTAT
ACATATCAGTATATATTCTTATACCGCAAAAATCAGCGCGCAAATACGCATACTGTTATCTGGCTTTTAG
TAAGCCGGATCCTCTAGATTACGCCCCGCCTGCCACTCATCGCAGTACTGTTGTAATTCATTAAGCATTC
TGCCGACATGGAAGCC
