>Addgene plasmid #25962 | pMBD-Gate6 | addgene partial sequence | sequence record 67058 | CAT-R 5'-GCAACTGACTGAAATGCCTC-3'
ATGCCATTGGGATATATCAACGGTGGTATATCCAGTGATTTTTTTCTCCATTTTAGCTTCCTTAGCTCCT
GAAAATCTCGACGGATCCTAACTCAAAATCCACACATTATACGAGCCGGAAGCATAAAGTGTAAAGCCTG
GGGTGCCTAATGCGGCCGCCATAGTGACTGGATATGTTGTGTTTTACAGTATTATGTAGTCTGTTTTTTA
TGCAAAATCTAATTTAATATATTGATATTTATATCATTTTACGTTTCTCGTTCAGCTTTTTTGTACAAAC
TTGTTTGATATCATCTAGAGCGGCCGCAGGTACCTGAATAACTAAGGCCGCTTCCCTTTAGTGAGGGTTA
ATGCTTCGAGCAGACATGATAAGATACATTGATGAGTTTGGACAAACCACAACTAGAATGCAGTGAAAAA
AATGCTTTATTTGTGAAATTTGTGATGCTATTGCTTTATTTGTAACCATTATAAGCTGCAATAAACAAGT
TAACAACAACAATTGCATTCATTTTATGTTTCAGGTTCAGGGGGAGATGTGGGAGGTTTTTTAAAGCAAG
TAAAACCTCTACAAATGTGGTAAAATCCGATAAGGATCGATCCGGGCTGGCGTAATAGCGAAGAGGCCCG
CACCGATCGCCCTTCCCAACAGTTGCGCAGCCTGAATGGCGAATGG
[114 nt withheld, positions 677-790]
ACGCCACGTTC
[91 nt withheld, positions 802-892]
A
[49 nt withheld, positions 894-942]
CCTTTGACGTTGGAGTCCACGTTCTTT
[37 nt withheld, positions 970-1006]
ACCCTAT
